Addgene plasmid #222415: FKBP-GFP-emerin
Purpose: To express emerin with GFP and a FKBP tag for rapamycin-induced heterodimerisation in mammalian cells
Depositing lab: Stephen Royle. Depositing organization: University of Warwick. Publication: Nondisruptive inducible labeling of ER-membrane contact sites using the Lamin B receptor. Downie L, Ferrandiz N, Courthold E, Jones M, Royle SJ. PLoS Biol. 2025 Jul 10;23(7):e3003249. doi: 10.1371/journal.pbio.3003249. eCollection 2025 Jul. PubMed 40638559.
Backbone
  Vector backbone: FKBP-GFP-C1
  Vector type: Mammalian Expression
Growth in bacteria
  Bacterial resistance: Kanamycin, 50 μg/mL
  Growth temperature: 37°C
  Growth strain: DH5alpha
  Copy number: Unknown
Gene/Insert
  Gene/Insert name: Emerin
  Species: H. sapiens (human)
  Entrez Gene: EMD (a.k.a. EDMD, LEMD5, STA)
  Tag / fusion protein: FKBP-GFP (N terminal on insert)
  Cloning method: Restriction Enzyme; 5′ cloning site XhoI (unknown if destroyed); 3′ cloning site BamHI (unknown if destroyed)
Terms and licenses: Academic/Nonprofit Terms; Industry Terms: Not Available to Industry
Depositor comments: Please visit https://doi.org/10.1101/2024.05.31.596797 for bioRxiv preprint.
How to cite: FKBP-GFP-emerin was a gift from Stephen Royle (Addgene plasmid # 222415 ; http://n2t.net/addgene:222415 ; RRID:Addgene_222415)
