[The description below was written by a language model from this plasmid's Addgene catalogue record and pLannotate feature annotations shown in this document.]
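Description:
FKBP-GFP-emerin is a mammalian expression plasmid of about 5.8 kb built on the FKBP-GFP-C1 backbone, an EGFP-C1-style vector in which FKBP sits upstream of the fluorescent protein. The human cytomegalovirus immediate early enhancer and promoter drive a single open reading frame. It consists of human FKBP12 (FKBP1A), then EGFP, a short remnant of the multiple cloning site acting as a linker, and human emerin (EMD), which was inserted between XhoI and BamHI sites. The FKBP-GFP module is therefore at the N-terminus of emerin. Transcripts are terminated by the SV40 polyadenylation signal. The short large T antigen fragment annotated just upstream of that signal is probably flanking SV40 sequence rather than a functional element.

The plasmid replicates in E. coli from a high-copy ColE1/pUC-type origin and also carries an f1 origin for single-stranded DNA production. A single NeoR/KanR (Tn5 aminoglycoside phosphotransferase) cassette has tandem bacterial (bla) and SV40 early promoters and an HSV TK polyadenylation signal. It provides kanamycin selection in bacteria and could allow G418 selection in mammalian cells. The small ble and bGH poly(A) fragments in the annotation appear to be residual or incidental matches.

The stated purpose is to express emerin, a nuclear envelope protein, as a fluorescent fusion that can take part in rapamycin-induced heterodimerisation. Rapamycin bridges FKBP to an FRB-tagged partner, which would be supplied on a separate construct not described in this record. This allows inducible recruitment or tethering to be followed by GFP imaging. The associated publication concerns inducible labelling of ER-membrane contact sites.
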