Features (pLannotate 1.2.2; 16 found; start..end, strand, type, name):
     61..364     +  enhancer       CMV enhancer: human cytomegalovirus immediate early enhancer
    365..568     +  promoter       CMV promoter: human cytomegalovirus (CMV) immediate early promoter
    604..927     +  CDS            FKBP1A: FKB1A_HUMAN - Also known as FKBP1, FKBP12. Experimental evidence at protein level: Swiss-Prot protein existence level 1. Keeps in an inactive conformation TGFBR1, the TGF-beta type I serine/threonine kinase receptor, preventing TGF-beta receptor activation in absence of ligand. Recruits SMAD7 to ACVR1B which prevents the association of SMAD2 and SMAD3 with the activin receptor complex, thereby blocking the activin signal. May modulate the RYR1 calcium channel activity. PPIases accelerate the folding of proteins. It catalyzes the cis-trans isomerization of proline imidic peptide bonds in oligop
    943..1659    +  CDS            EGFP: EGFP is a basic (constitutively fluorescent) green fluorescent protein published in 1996, derived from Aequorea victoria. It is reported to be a rapidly-maturing weak dimer with moderate acid sensitivity.
   1660..1679    +  misc_feature   MCS (fragment): multiple cloning site
   1681..2442    +  CDS            EMD: EMD_HUMAN - Also known as EDMD, STA. Experimental evidence at protein level: Swiss-Prot protein existence level 1. Stabilizes and promotes the formation of a nuclear actin cortical network. Stimulates actin polymerization in vitro by binding and stabilizing the pointed end of growing filaments. Inhibits beta- catenin activity by preventing its accumulation in the nucleus. Acts by influencing the nuclear accumulation of beta-catenin through a CRM1- dependent export pathway. Links centrosomes to the nuclear envelope via a microtubule association. EMD and BAF are cooperative cofactors of HIV-1 in
   2467..2551    +  CDS            large T antigen (fragment): large T antigen from SV40 (simian virus 40)
   2574..2695    +  polyA_signal   SV40 poly(A) signal: SV40 polyadenylation signal
   2729..3157    -  rep_origin     f1 ori (sequence partly withheld): f1 bacteriophage origin of replication; arrow indicates direction of (+) strand synthesis
   3184..3288    +  promoter       AmpR promoter: bla
   3290..3647    +  promoter       SV40 promoter: SV40 enhancer and early promoter
   3682..4476    +  CDS            NeoR/KanR: aminoglycoside phosphotransferase from Tn5; aph(3')-II (or nptII); confers resistance to neomycin, kanamycin, and G418 (Geneticin®)
   4497..4649    +  CDS            ble (fragment): BLE_KLEPN - Experimental evidence at protein level: Swiss-Prot protein existence level 1. Binding protein with a strong affinity to the bleomycin family of antibiotics. Binds to CL990; an antimitotic-antibiotic compound. From Klebsiella pneumoniae.
   4708..4755    +  polyA_signal   HSV TK poly(A) signal: herpes simplex virus thymidine kinase polyadenylation signal (Cole and Stacy, 1985)
   4846..4862    -  polyA_signal   bGH poly(A) signal (fragment): bovine growth hormone polyadenylation signal
   5084..5672    +  rep_origin     ori: high-copy-number ColE1/pMB1/pBR322/pUC origin of replication
>Addgene plasmid #222415 | FKBP-GFP-emerin | addgene full sequence | sequence record 439136 | Addgene NGS Result
TAGTTATTAATAGTAATCAATTACGGGGTCATTAGTTCATAGCCCATATATGGAGTTCCGCGTTACATAA
CTTACGGTAAATGGCCCGCCTGGCTGACCGCCCAACGACCCCCGCCCATTGACGTCAATAATGACGTATG
TTCCCATAGTAACGCCAATAGGGACTTTCCATTGACGTCAATGGGTGGAGTATTTACGGTAAACTGCCCA
CTTGGCAGTACATCAAGTGTATCATATGCCAAGTACGCCCCCTATTGACGTCAATGACGGTAAATGGCCC
GCCTGGCATTATGCCCAGTACATGACCTTATGGGACTTTCCTACTTGGCAGTACATCTACGTATTAGTCA
TCGCTATTACCATGGTGATGCGGTTTTGGCAGTACATCAATGGGCGTGGATAGCGGTTTGACTCACGGGG
ATTTCCAAGTCTCCACCCCATTGACGTCAATGGGAGTTTGTTTTGGCACCAAAATCAACGGGACTTTCCA
AAATGTCGTAACAACTCCGCCCCATTGACGCAAATGGGCGGTAGGCGTGTACGGTGGGAGGTCTATATAA
GCAGAGCTGGTTTAGTGAACCGTCAGATCCGCTAGCCCCACCAATGGGAGTGCAGGTGGAAACCATCTCC
CCAGGAGACGGGCGCACCTTCCCCAAGCGCGGCCAGACCTGCGTGGTGCACTACACCGGGATGCTTGAAG
ATGGAAAGAAATTTGATTCCTCCCGGGACAGAAACAAGCCCTTTAAGTTTATGCTAGGCAAGCAGGAGGT
GATCCGAGGCTGGGAAGAAGGGGTTGCCCAGATGAGTGTGGGTCAGAGAGCCAAACTGACTATATCTCCA
GATTATGCCTATGGTGCCACTGGGCACCCAGGCATCATCCCACCACATGCCACTCTCGTCTTCGATGTGG
AGCTTCTAAAACTGGAACGACCGGTCGCCACCATGGTGAGCAAGGGCGAGGAGCTGTTCACCGGGGTGGT
GCCCATCCTGGTCGAGCTGGACGGCGACGTAAACGGCCACAAGTTCAGCGTGTCCGGCGAGGGCGAGGGC
GATGCCACCTACGGCAAGCTGACCCTGAAGTTCATCTGCACCACCGGCAAGCTGCCCGTGCCCTGGCCCA
CCCTCGTGACCACCCTGACCTACGGCGTGCAGTGCTTCAGCCGCTACCCCGACCACATGAAGCAGCACGA
CTTCTTCAAGTCCGCCATGCCCGAAGGCTACGTCCAGGAGCGCACCATCTTCTTCAAGGACGACGGCAAC
TACAAGACCCGCGCCGAGGTGAAGTTCGAGGGCGACACCCTGGTGAACCGCATCGAGCTGAAGGGCATCG
ACTTCAAGGAGGACGGCAACATCCTGGGGCACAAGCTGGAGTACAACTACAACAGCCACAACGTCTATAT
CATGGCCGACAAGCAGAAGAACGGCATCAAGGTGAACTTCAAGATCCGCCACAACATCGAGGACGGCAGC
GTGCAGCTCGCCGACCACTACCAGCAGAACACCCCCATCGGCGACGGCCCCGTGCTGCTGCCCGACAACC
ACTACCTGAGCACCCAGTCCGCCCTGAGCAAAGACCCCAACGAGAAGCGCGATCACATGGTCCTGCTGGA
GTTCGTGACCGCCGCCGGGATCACTCTCGGCATGGACGAGCTGTACAAGTCCGGACTCAGATCTCGAGCC
ATGGACAACTACGCAGATCTTTCGGATACCGAGCTGACCACCTTGCTGCGCCGGTACAACATCCCGCACG
GGCCTGTAGTAGGATCAACTCGTAGGCTTTACGAGAAGAAGATCTTCGAGTACGAGACCCAGAGGCGGCG
GCTCTCGCCCCCCAGCTCGTCCGCCGCCTCCTCTTATAGCTTCTCTGACTTGAATTCGACTAGAGGGGAT
GCAGATATGTATGATCTTCCCAAGAAAGAGGACGCTTTACTCTACCAGAGCAAGGGCTACAATGACGACT
ACTATGAAGAGAGCTACTTCACCACCAGGACTTATGGGGAGCCCGAGTCTGCCGGCCCGTCCAGGGCTGT
CCGCCAGTCAGTGACTTCATTCCCAGATGCTGACGCTTTCCATCACCAGGTGCATGATGACGATCTTTTG
TCTTCTTCTGAAGAGGAGTGCAAGGATAGGGAACGCCCCATGTACGGCCGGGACAGTGCCTACCAGAGCA
TCACGCACTACCGCCCTGTTTCAGCCTCCAGGAGCTCCCTGGACCTGTCCTATTATCCTACTTCCTCCTC
CACCTCTTTTATGTCCTCCTCATCATCTTCCTCTTCATGGCTCACCCGCCGTGCCATCCGGCCTGAAAAC
CGTGCTCCTGGGGCTGGGCTGGGCCAGGATCGCCAGGTCCCGCTCTGGGGCCAGCTGCTGCTTTTCCTGG
TCTTTGTGATCGTCCTCTTCTTCATTTACCACTTCATGCAGGCTGAAGAAGGCAACCCCTTCTAGGATCC
ACCGGATCTAGATAACTGATCATAATCAGCCATACCACATTTGTAGAGGTTTTACTTGCTTTAAAAAACC
TCCCACACCTCCCCCTGAACCTGAAACATAAAATGAATGCAATTGTTGTTGTTAACTTGTTTATTGCAGC
TTATAATGGTTACAAATAAAGCAATAGCATCACAAATTTCACAAATAAAGCATTTTTTTCACTGCATTCT
AGTTGTGGTTTGTCCAAACTCATCAATGTATCTTAACGCGTAAATTGTAAGCGTTAATATTTTGTTAAAA
TTCGCGTTAAATTTTTGTTAAATCAGCTCATTTTTTAACCAATAGGCCGAAATCGGCAAAATCCCTTATA
AATCAAAAGAATAGACCGAGATAGGGT
[37 nt withheld, positions 2828-2864]
AAAGAACGTGGACTCCAACGTCAAAGG
[49 nt withheld, positions 2892-2940]
T
[91 nt withheld, positions 2942-3032]
G
[124 nt withheld, positions 3034-3157]
CAGGTGGCACTTTTCGGGGAAATGTGCGCGGAACCCCTATTTGTTTATTTTTCTAAATACATTCAAATAT
GTATCCGCTCATGAGACAATAACCCTGATAAATGCTTCAATAATATTGAAAAAGGAAGAGTCCTGAGGCG
GAAAGAACCAGCTGTGGAATGTGTGTCAGTTAGGGTGTGGAAAGTCCCCAGGCTCCCCAGCAGGCAGAAG
TATGCAAAGCATGCATCTCAATTAGTCAGCAACCAGGTGTGGAAAGTCCCCAGGCTCCCCAGCAGGCAGA
AGTATGCAAAGCATGCATCTCAATTAGTCAGCAACCATAGTCCCGCCCCTAACTCCGCCCATCCCGCCCC
TAACTCCGCCCAGTTCCGCCCATTCTCCGCCCCATGGCTGACTAATTTTTTTTATTTATGCAGAGGCCGA
GGCCGCCTCGGCCTCTGAGCTATTCCAGAAGTAGTGAGGAGGCTTTTTTGGAGGCCTAGGCTTTTGCAAA
GATCGATCAAGAGACAGGATGAGGATCGTTTCGCATGATTGAACAAGATGGATTGCACGCAGGTTCTCCG
GCCGCTTGGGTGGAGAGGCTATTCGGCTATGACTGGGCACAACAGACAATCGGCTGCTCTGATGCCGCCG
TGTTCCGGCTGTCAGCGCAGGGGCGCCCGGTTCTTTTTGTCAAGACCGACCTGTCCGGTGCCCTGAATGA
ACTGCAAGACGAGGCAGCGCGGCTATCGTGGCTGGCCACGACGGGCGTTCCTTGCGCAGCTGTGCTCGAC
GTTGTCACTGAAGCGGGAAGGGACTGGCTGCTATTGGGCGAAGTGCCGGGGCAGGATCTCCTGTCATCTC
ACCTTGCTCCTGCCGAGAAAGTATCCATCATGGCTGATGCAATGCGGCGGCTGCATACGCTTGATCCGGC
TACCTGCCCATTCGACCACCAAGCGAAACATCGCATCGAGCGAGCACGTACTCGGATGGAAGCCGGTCTT
GTCGATCAGGATGATCTGGACGAAGAGCATCAGGGGCTCGCGCCAGCCGAACTGTTCGCCAGGCTCAAGG
CGAGCATGCCCGACGGCGAGGATCTCGTCGTGACCCATGGCGATGCCTGCTTGCCGAATATCATGGTGGA
AAATGGCCGCTTTTCTGGATTCATCGACTGTGGCCGGCTGGGTGTGGCGGACCGCTATCAGGACATAGCG
TTGGCTACCCGTGATATTGCTGAAGAGCTTGGCGGCGAATGGGCTGACCGCTTCCTCGTGCTTTACGGTA
TCGCCGCTCCCGATTCGCAGCGCATCGCCTTCTATCGCCTTCTTGACGAGTTCTTCTGAGCGGGACTCTG
GGGTTCGAAATGACCGACCAAGCGACGCCCAACCTGCCATCACGAGATTTCGATTCCACCGCCGCCTTCT
ATGAAAGGTTGGGCTTCGGAATCGTTTTCCGGGACGCCGGCTGGATGATCCTCCAGCGCGGGGATCTCAT
GCTGGAGTTCTTCGCCCACCCTAGGGGGAGGCTAACTGAAACACGGAAGGAGACAATACCGGAAGGAACC
CGCGCTATGACGGCAATAAAAAGACAGAATAAAACGCACGGTGTTGGGTCGTTTGTTCATAAACGCGGGG
TTCGGTCCCAGGGCTGGCACTCTGTCGATACCCCACCGAGACCCCATTGGGGCCAATACGCCCGCGTTTC
TTCCTTTTCCCCACCCCACCCCCCAAGTTCGGGTGAAGGCCCAGGGCTCGCAGCCAACGTCGGGGCGGCA
GGCCCTGCCATAGCCTCAGGTTACTCATATATACTTTAGATTGATTTAAAACTTCATTTTTAATTTAAAA
GGATCTAGGTGAAGATCCTTTTTGATAATCTCATGACCAAAATCCCTTAACGTGAGTTTTCGTTCCACTG
AGCGTCAGACCCCGTAGAAAAGATCAAAGGATCTTCTTGAGATCCTTTTTTTCTGCGCGTAATCTGCTGC
TTGCAAACAAAAAAACCACCGCTACCAGCGGTGGTTTGTTTGCCGGATCAAGAGCTACCAACTCTTTTTC
CGAAGGTAACTGGCTTCAGCAGAGCGCAGATACCAAATACTGTTCTTCTAGTGTAGCCGTAGTTAGGCCA
CCACTTCAAGAACTCTGTAGCACCGCCTACATACCTCGCTCTGCTAATCCTGTTACCAGTGGCTGCTGCC
AGTGGCGATAAGTCGTGTCTTACCGGGTTGGACTCAAGACGATAGTTACCGGATAAGGCGCAGCGGTCGG
GCTGAACGGGGGGTTCGTGCACACAGCCCAGCTTGGAGCGAACGACCTACACCGAACTGAGATACCTACA
GCGTGAGCTATGAGAAAGCGCCACGCTTCCCGAAGGGAGAAAGGCGGACAGGTATCCGGTAAGCGGCAGG
GTCGGAACAGGAGAGCGCACGAGGGAGCTTCCAGGGGGAAACGCCTGGTATCTTTATAGTCCTGTCGGGT
TTCGCCACCTCTGACTTGAGCGTCGATTTTTGTGATGCTCGTCAGGGGGGCGGAGCCTATGGAAAAACGC
CAGCAACGCGGCCTTTTTACGGTTCCTGGCCTTTTGCTGGCCTTTTGCTCACATGTTCTTTCCTGCGTTA
TCCCCTGATTCTGTGGATAACCGTATTACCGCCATGCAT
